>Addgene plasmid #123077 | pDONR223 LC3B2 G120 | addgene full sequence | sequence record 244495 | Addgene NGS Result
TTCTTTCCTGCGTTATCCCCTGATTCTGTGGATAACCGTATTACCGCCTTTGAGTGAGCTGATACCGCTC
GCCGCAGCCGAACGACCGAGCGCAGCGAGTCAGTGAGCGAGGAAGCGGAAGAGCGCCCAATACGCAAACC
GCCTCTCCCCGCGCGTTGGCCGATTCATTAATGCAGCTGGCACGACAGGTTTCCCGACTGGAAAGCGGGC
AGTGAGCGCAACGCAATTAATACGCGTACCGCTAGCCAGGAAGAGTTTGTAGAAACGCAAAAAGGCCATC
CGTCAGGATGGCCTTCTGCTTAGTTTGATGCCTGGCAGTTTATGGCGGGCGTCCTGCCCGCCACCCTCCG
GGCCGTTGCTTCACAACGTTCAAATCCGCTCCCGGCGGATTTGTCCTACTCAGGAGAGCGTTCACCGACA
AACAACAGATAAAACGAAAGGCCCAGTCTTCCGACTGAGCCTTTCGTTTTATTTGATGCCTGGCAGTTCC
CTACTCTCGCGTTAACGCTAGCATGGATGTTTTCCCAGTCACGACGTTGTAAAACGACGGCCAGTCTTAA
GCTCGGGCCCCAAATAATGATTTTATTTTGACTGATAGTGACCTGTTCGTTGCAACAAATTGATGAGCAA
TGCTTTTTTATAATGCCAACTTTGTACAAAAAAGCAGGCTTAATGCCGTCGGAGAAGACCTTCAAGCAGC
GGCGCACCTTCGAACAAAGAGTAGAAGATGTCCGACTTATTCGAGAGCAGCATCCAACCAAAATCCCGGT
GATAATAGAACGATACAAGGGTGAGAAGCAGCTTCCTGTTCTGGATAAAACAAAGTTCCTTGTACCTGAC
CATGTCAACATGAGTGAGCTCATCAAGATAATTAGAAGGCGCTTACAGCTCAATGCTAATCAGGCCTTCT
TCCTGTTGGTGAACGGACACAGCATGGTCAGCGTCTCCACACCAATCTCAGAGGTGTATGAGAGTGAGAA
AGATGAAGATGGATTCCTGTACATGGTCTGTGCCTCCCAGGAGACGTTCGGGTAATACCCAGCTTTCTTG
TACAAAGTTGGCATTATAAGAAAGCATTGCTTATCAATTTGTTGCAACGAACAGGTCACTATCAGTCAAA
ATAAAATCATTATTTGCCATCCAGCTGATATCCCCTATAGTGAGTCGTATTACATGGTCATAGCTGTTTC
CTGGCAGCTCTGGCCCGTGTCTCAAAATCTCTGATGTTACATTGCACAAGATAAAAATATATCATCATGC
CTCCTCTAGACCAGCCAGGACAGAAATGCCTCGACTTCGCTGCTACCCAAGGTTGCCGGGTGACGCACAC
CGTGGAAACGGATGAAGGCACGAACCCAGTGGACATAAGCCTGTTCGGTTCGTAAGCTGTAATGCAAGTA
GCGTATGCGCTCACGCAACTGGTCCAGAACCTTGACCGAACGCAGCGGTGGTAACGGCGCAGTGGCGGTT
TTCATGGCTTGTTATGACTGTTTTTTTGGGGTACAGTCTATGCCTCGGGCATCCAAGCAGCAAGCGCGTT
ACGCCGTGGGTCGATGTTTGATGTTATGGAGCAGCAACGATGTTACGCAGCAGGGCAGTCGCCCTAAAAC
AAAGTTAAACATTATGAGGGAAGCGGTGATCGCCGAAGTATCGACTCAACTATCAGAGGTAGTTGGCGTC
ATCGAGCGCCATCTCGAACCGACGTTGCTGGCCGTACATTTGTACGGCTCCGCAGTGGATGGCGGCCTGA
AGCCACACAGTGATATTGATTTGCTGGTTACGGTGACCGTAAGGCTTGATGAAACAACGCGGCGAGCTTT
GATCAACGACCTTTTGGAAACTTCGGCTTCCCCTGGAGAGAGCGAGATTCTCCGCGCTGTAGAAGTCACC
ATTGTTGTGCACGACGACATCATTCCGTGGCGTTATCCAGCTAAGCGCGAACTGCAATTTGGAGAATGGC
AGCGCAATGACATTCTTGCAGGTATCTTCGAGCCAGCCACGATCGACATTGATCTGGCTATCTTGCTGAC
AAAAGCAAGAGAACATAGCGTTGCCTTGGTAGGTCCAGCGGCGGAGGAACTCTTTGATCCGGTTCCTGAA
CAGGATCTATTTGAGGCGCTAAATGAAACCTTAACGCTATGGAACTCGCCGCCCGACTGGGCTGGCGATG
AGCGAAATGTAGTGCTTACGTTGTCCCGCATTTGGTACAGCGCAGTAACCGGCAAAATCGCGCCGAAGGA
TGTCGCTGCCGACTGGGCAATGGAGCGCCTGCCGGCCCAGTATCAGCCCGTCATACTTGAAGCTAGACAG
GCTTATCTTGGACAAGAAGAAGATCGCTTGGCCTCGCGCGCAGATCAGTTGGAAGAATTTGTCCACTACG
TGAAAGGCGAGATCACCAAGGTAGTCGGCAAATAACCCTCGAGCCACCCATGACCAAAATCCCTTAACGT
GAGTTACGCGTCGTTCCACTGAGCGTCAGACCCCGTAGAAAAGATCAAAGGATCTTCTTGAGATCCTTTT
TTTCTGCGCGTAATCTGCTGCTTGCAAACAAAAAAACCACCGCTACCAGCGGTGGTTTGTTTGCCGGATC
AAGAGCTACCAACTCTTTTTCCGAAGGTAACTGGCTTCAGCAGAGCGCAGATACCAAATACTGTTCTTCT
AGTGTAGCCGTAGTTAGGCCACCACTTCAAGAACTCTGTAGCACCGCCTACATACCTCGCTCTGCTAATC
CTGTTACCAGTGGCTGCTGCCAGTGGCGATAAGTCGTGTCTTACCGGGTTGGACTCAAGACGATAGTTAC
CGGATAAGGCGCAGCGGTCGGGCTGAACGGGGGGTTCGTGCACACAGCCCAGCTTGGAGCGAACGACCTA
CACCGAACTGAGATACCTACAGCGTGAGCTATGAGAAAGCGCCACGCTTCCCGAAGGGAGAAAGGCGGAC
AGGTATCCGGTAAGCGGCAGGGTCGGAACAGGAGAGCGCACGAGGGAGCTTCCAGGGGGAAACGCCTGGT
ATCTTTATAGTCCTGTCGGGTTTCGCCACCTCTGACTTGAGCGTCGATTTTTGTGATGCTCGTCAGGGGG
GCGGAGCCTATGGAAAAACGCCAGCAACGCGGCCTTTTTACGGTTCCTGGCCTTTTGCTGGCCTTTTGCT
CACATG
Features (pLannotate 1.2.2; 13 found; start..end, strand, type, name):
      1..121     +  rep_origin     RSF ori (fragment): Plasmids containing the RSF 1030 origin of replication can be propagated in E. coli cells that contain additional plasmids with compatible origins.
    123..215     +  CDS            lacI (fragment): lac repressor; lacI; The lac repressor binds to the lac operator to inhibit transcription in E. coli. This inhibition can be relieved by adding lactose or isopropyl-β-D-thiogalactopyranoside (IPTG).
    270..297     -  terminator     rrnB T2 terminator: transcription terminator T2 from the E. coli rrnB gene
    429..472     +  terminator     rrnB T1 terminator: Escherichia coli rrnB; transcription terminator T1 from the E. coli rrnB gene
    519..555     -  CDS            lacZα (fragment): LacZα fragment of β-galactosidase; lacZ fragment
    571..670     +  protein_bind   attL1: mutant version of attL; recombination site for the Gateway® LR reaction LR Clonase™
    673..1032    +  CDS            LC3B: human LC3 protein; MAP1LC3B; Atg8 family member found on autophagosomes
   1037..1136    -  protein_bind   attL2: mutant version of attL; recombination site for the Gateway® LR reaction LR Clonase™
   1154..1172    -  promoter       T7 promoter: promoter for bacteriophage T7 RNA polymerase
   1362..1385    +  promoter       Pc promoter (fragment): intI1 (promoter lies within the coding sequence); class 1 integron promoter
   1561..1617    +  CDS            GmR (fragment): gentamycin acetyltransferase; aacC1; confers resistance to gentamycin
   1624..2415    +  CDS            SmR: aminoglycoside adenylyltransferase (Murphy, 1985); aadA; confers resistance to spectinomycin and streptomycin
   2508..3096    +  rep_origin     ori: high-copy-number ColE1/pMB1/pBR322/pUC origin of replication
