[The description below was written by a language model from this plasmid's Addgene catalogue record and pLannotate feature annotations shown in this document.]
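Description:
pDONR223 LC3B2 G120 is a Gateway entry clone built on the pDONR223 backbone, carrying a truncated open reading frame for human MAP1LC3B2 (microtubule-associated proteins 1A/1B light chain 3 beta 2, also known as ATG8G), a member of the Atg8 family found on autophagosomes. The plasmid totals 3,156 bp and is maintained in E. coli through a high-copy ColE1/pUC-type origin. Selection is with spectinomycin, conferred by the aadA aminoglycoside adenylyltransferase gene (SmR). The automated annotation also reports short fragments of an RSF origin, lacI, lacZα, a gentamicin resistance gene and a class 1 integron Pc promoter. These are partial matches in the backbone and should not be read as functional elements.

The coding sequence lies between attL1 and attL2, the recombination sites that allow the insert to be moved by an LR Clonase reaction into any compatible attR destination vector. Amino acids 121–125 have been deleted and a stop codon placed directly after glycine 120, so the encoded protein ends at the residue normally exposed when ATG4 proteases cleave the LC3 precursor. This mimics the already-processed form, whose C-terminal glycine is the site of lipid conjugation. Because of the stop codon, only N-terminal tags from a destination vector would be fused to the protein. The entry clone has no expression promoter for the insert. rrnB T1 and T2 terminators lie upstream of attL1 and insulate the cassette from read-through transcription, and a T7 promoter sits beyond attL2, facing the insert. The associated study concerns redundancy among human ATG4 isoforms in LC3/GABARAP processing, which fits use of this clone to make expression constructs for a form of LC3B2 that does not need ATG4 priming.
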