Addgene plasmid #123077: pDONR223 LC3B2 G120
Purpose: Gateway entry clone encoding human MAP1LC3B2 G120
Depositing lab: Robin Ketteler. Depositing organization: University College London. Publication: Redundancy of human ATG4 protease isoforms in autophagy and LC3/GABARAP processing revealed in cells. Agrotis A, Pengo N, Burden JJ, Ketteler R. Autophagy. 2019 Jan 21. doi: 10.1080/15548627.2019.1569925. PubMed 30661429.
Backbone
  Vector backbone: pDONR223
  Backbone size w/o insert (bp): 2793
  Total vector size (bp): 3156
  Vector type: Gateway Entry Vector / Entry clone
Growth in bacteria
  Bacterial resistance: Spectinomycin, 50 μg/mL
  Growth temperature: 37°C
  Growth strain: DH5alpha
  Copy number: High Copy
Gene/Insert
  Gene/Insert name: Microtubule-associated proteins 1A/1B light chain 3 beta 2
  Species: H. sapiens (human)
  Insert size (bp): 378
  Mutation: Deleted amino acids 121-125. Stop codon after G120.
  GenBank ID: NM_001085481.1
  Entrez Gene: MAP1LC3B2 (a.k.a. ATG8G)
  Cloning method: Gateway Cloning
  Sequencing primers: 5′ M13 F; 3′ M13 R
Terms and licenses: Academic/Nonprofit Terms; Industry Terms: Not Available to Industry
How to cite: pDONR223 LC3B2 G120 was a gift from Robin Ketteler (Addgene plasmid # 123077 ; http://n2t.net/addgene:123077 ; RRID:Addgene_123077)
